Addgene plasmid #49679: pVRa26_837
Depositing lab: Christopher Voigt. Depositing organization: University of California, San Francisco (UCSF). Publication: Design of orthogonal genetic switches based on a crosstalk map of sigmas, anti-sigmas, and promoters. Rhodius VA, Segall-Shapiro TH, Sharon BD, Ghodasara A, Orlova E, Tabakh H, Burkhardt DH, Clancy K, Peterson TC, Gross CA, Voigt CA. Mol Syst Biol. 2013 Oct 29;9:702. doi: 10.1038/msb.2013.58. PubMed 24169405.
Backbone
  Vector backbone: pVRa
  Vector type: Bacterial Expression, Synthetic Biology
Growth in bacteria
  Bacterial resistance: Ampicillin, 100 μg/mL
  Growth temperature: 37°C
  Growth strain: DH10B
  Copy number: Low Copy
Gene/Insert
  Gene/Insert name: ECF26_837
  Species: Pseudomonas fluorescens PfO-1
  Mutation: Codon optimized for E.coli
  Promoter: pT7-lacO
  Tag / fusion protein: His6-PreScission (N terminal on backbone)
  Cloning method: Restriction Enzyme; 5′ cloning site NdeI (not destroyed); 3′ cloning site HindIII (not destroyed)
  Sequencing primers: 5′ CGATATAGGCGCCAGCAAC; 3′ CAGCAGCCAACTCAGCTTC
Terms and licenses: Academic/Nonprofit Terms; Industry Terms: Not Available to Industry
How to cite: pVRa26_837 was a gift from Christopher Voigt (Addgene plasmid # 49679 ; http://n2t.net/addgene:49679 ; RRID:Addgene_49679)
