[The description below was written by a language model from this plasmid's Addgene catalogue record and pLannotate feature annotations shown in this document.]
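Description:
pVRa26_837 is a bacterial expression plasmid on the pVRa backbone, built for synthetic biology work in E. coli. Its layout resembles a pET-style vector. It carries a ColE1/pMB1-type origin together with the rop gene and the bom mobility region, consistent with its catalogue listing as low copy. Selection is by ampicillin through the β-lactamase gene and its own promoter. An f1 origin is also present, along with remnant tetracycline-resistance fragments that appear to be backbone leftovers rather than a functional marker.

The insert is ECF26_837, an extracytoplasmic function (ECF) sigma factor from Pseudomonas fluorescens PfO-1, codon optimized for E. coli and cloned between NdeI and HindIII sites that both remain intact. Expression is driven by a T7 promoter followed by a lac operator and the T7 gene 10 ribosome binding site, and the transcript ends at a T7 terminator. A plasmid-borne lacI gene under its own promoter supplies repressor, so transcription requires T7 RNA polymerase in the host and is induced with IPTG. The backbone adds an N-terminal His6 tag followed by a PreScission protease cleavage site. A short tag fragment annotated just after the RBS probably reflects this His tag. The automated feature table does not annotate the sigma factor coding sequence itself, which presumably spans the wrap-around of the circular sequence. The additional His and T7-derived tag fragments it lists upstream of the terminator look like downstream backbone sequence rather than part of the recorded fusion.

The plasmid belongs to a collection used to map crosstalk among sigma factors, anti-sigma factors and their promoters, with the aim of building orthogonal genetic switches. Here it provides inducible expression of one sigma factor.
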