Features (pLannotate 1.2.2; 19 found; start..end, strand, type, name):
    568..585     +  CDS            9xHis (fragment): 9xHis affinity tag
    595..644     +  CDS            SET1 (fragment): solubility-enhancement tag derived from T7 phage gene 10B
    652..699     +  terminator     T7 terminator: transcription terminator for bacteriophage T7 RNA polymerase
    736..1191    +  rep_origin     f1 ori (sequence partly withheld): f1 bacteriophage origin of replication; arrow indicates direction of (+) strand synthesis
   1218..1322    +  promoter       AmpR promoter: bla
   1323..2183    +  CDS            AmpR: β-lactamase; bla; confers resistance to ampicillin, carbenicillin, and related antibiotics
   2354..2942    +  rep_origin     ori: high-copy-number ColE1/pMB1/pBR322/pUC origin of replication
   3128..3270    -  misc_feature   bom: basis of mobility region from pBR322
   3372..3563    -  CDS            rop: Rop protein, which maintains plasmids at low copy number; rop
   3580..3960    +  CDS            YPB1_ECOLX: Protein predicted: Swiss-Prot protein existence level 4. From Escherichia coli.
   4032..4323    -  CDS            TcR (fragment): tetracycline efflux protein; tet; confers resistance to tetracycline
   4338..4359    -  protein_bind   CAP binding site: CAP binding activates transcription in the presence of cAMP. E. coli catabolite activator protein
   4372..5454    -  CDS            lacI: lac repressor; lacI; The lac repressor binds to the lac operator to inhibit transcription in E. coli. This inhibition can be relieved by adding lactose or isopropyl-β-D-thiogalactopyranoside (IPTG).
   5455..5532    -  promoter       lacI promoter: lacI
   5540..5819    -  CDS            TcR (fragment): tetracycline efflux protein; tet; confers resistance to tetracycline
   5841..5859    +  promoter       T7 promoter: promoter for bacteriophage T7 RNA polymerase
   5860..5884    +  protein_bind   lac operator: The lac repressor binds to the lac operator to inhibit transcription in E. coli. This inhibition can be relieved by adding lactose or isopropyl-β-D-thiogalactopyranoside (IPTG). lac repressor encoded by lacI
   5899..5921    +  RBS            RBS: efficient ribosome binding site from bacteriophage T7 gene 10 (Olins and Rangwala, 1989)
   5940..5956    +  CDS            capTEV™ (fragment): composite tag for in vivo biotinylation, TEV protease cleavage, and 6xHis tagging
>Addgene plasmid #49679 | pVRa26_837 | depositor full sequence | sequence record 74457 | pVRa26_837 sequence 5993 bps
ATGGAAGCCAATATTTTTAGCGATCAGGCATTTCGTGCAGAACTGGGTCAGCATCTGGCACGTCTGTGGC
GTTATGGTCTGCTGCTGAGCCGTAATCGTCATGTTGCAGAAGATCTGGTTCAGGCAACCTGTGTTCGTGC
ACTGGAACGTAGCGGTCAGTATGTTGCAGGCACCCGTATGGATCGTTGGCTGCTGAGTATTCTGCATAGC
ATTTGGCTGAATGAAGTTCGTGCCCGTCGTGTTCGTCAGGGTCAGGGTGTTGCAGATGCAGATAGCCAGC
TGACCTTTGATGGTGAATATGCAGCACAGACCCATGTTATGGCAGCACAGGTTATTCGTCGTGTTGATGC
ACTGCCGGAAACCCAGCGTGAAACCGTTTATCTGGCCTATGTTGAAGGTCTGAGTTATCGTGAAGTTGCC
GAAATTCTGCAGGTTCCGATTGGCACCGTTATGAGCCGTCTGGCAACCGCACGTCTGAAACTGGCAGAAT
ATCCGCCTCTGCAGGCAGTTCCGAATAGTCCGGCAGGCGATCGTCAGTAAGGATCCAAGCTTGCGGCCGC
ACTCGAGCACCACCACCACCACCACTGAGATCCGGCTGCTAACAAAGCCCGAAAGGAAGCTGAGTTGGCT
GCTGCCACCGCTGAGCAATAACTAGCATAACCCCTTGGGGCCTCTAAACGGGTCTTGAGGGGTTTTTTGC
TGAAAGGAGGAACTATATCCGGATTGGCGAATGGG
[124 nt withheld, positions 736-859]
C
[91 nt withheld, positions 861-951]
A
[49 nt withheld, positions 953-1001]
CCTTTGACGTTGGAGTCCACGTTCTTT
[37 nt withheld, positions 1029-1065]
ACCCTATCTCGGTCTATTCTTTTGATTTATAAGGGATTTTGCCGATTTCGGCCTATTGGTTAAAAAATGA
GCTGATTTAACAAAAATTTAACGCGAATTTTAACAAAATATTAACGTTTACAATTTCAGGTGGCACTTTT
CGGGGAAATGTGCGCGGAACCCCTATTTGTTTATTTTTCTAAATACATTCAAATATGTATCCGCTCATGA
GACAATAACCCTGATAAATGCTTCAATAATATTGAAAAAGGAAGAGTATGAGTATTCAACATTTCCGTGT
CGCCCTTATTCCCTTTTTTGCGGCATTTTGCCTTCCTGTTTTTGCTCACCCAGAAACGCTGGTGAAAGTA
AAAGATGCTGAAGATCAGTTGGGTGCACGAGTGGGTTACATCGAACTGGATCTCAACAGCGGTAAGATCC
TTGAGAGTTTTCGCCCCGAAGAACGTTTTCCAATGATGAGCACTTTTAAAGTTCTGCTATGTGGCGCGGT
ATTATCCCGTATTGACGCCGGGCAAGAGCAACTCGGTCGCCGCATACACTATTCTCAGAATGACTTGGTT
GAGTACTCACCAGTCACAGAAAAGCATCTTACGGATGGCATGACAGTAAGAGAATTATGCAGTGCTGCCA
TAACCATGAGTGATAACACTGCGGCCAACTTACTTCTGACAACGATCGGAGGACCGAAGGAGCTAACCGC
TTTTTTGCACAACATGGGGGATCATGTAACTCGCCTTGATCGTTGGGAACCGGAGCTGAATGAAGCCATA
CCAAACGACGAGCGTGACACCACGATGCCTGCAGCAATGGCAACAACGTTGCGCAAACTATTAACTGGCG
AACTACTTACTCTAGCTTCCCGGCAACAATTAATAGACTGGATGGAGGCGGATAAAGTTGCAGGACCACT
TCTGCGCTCGGCCCTTCCGGCTGGCTGGTTTATTGCTGATAAATCTGGAGCCGGTGAGCGTGGGTCTCGC
GGTATCATTGCAGCACTGGGGCCAGATGGTAAGCCCTCCCGTATCGTAGTTATCTACACGACGGGGAGTC
AGGCAACTATGGATGAACGAAATAGACAGATCGCTGAGATAGGTGCCTCACTGATTAAGCATTGGTAACT
GTCAGACCAAGTTTACTCATATATACTTTAGATTGATTTAAAACTTCATTTTTAATTTAAAAGGATCTAG
GTGAAGATCCTTTTTGATAATCTCATGACCAAAATCCCTTAACGTGAGTTTTCGTTCCACTGAGCGTCAG
ACCCCGTAGAAAAGATCAAAGGATCTTCTTGAGATCCTTTTTTTCTGCGCGTAATCTGCTGCTTGCAAAC
AAAAAAACCACCGCTACCAGCGGTGGTTTGTTTGCCGGATCAAGAGCTACCAACTCTTTTTCCGAAGGTA
ACTGGCTTCAGCAGAGCGCAGATACCAAATACTGTCCTTCTAGTGTAGCCGTAGTTAGGCCACCACTTCA
AGAACTCTGTAGCACCGCCTACATACCTCGCTCTGCTAATCCTGTTACCAGTGGCTGCTGCCAGTGGCGA
TAAGTCGTGTCTTACCGGGTTGGACTCAAGACGATAGTTACCGGATAAGGCGCAGCGGTCGGGCTGAACG
GGGGGTTCGTGCACACAGCCCAGCTTGGAGCGAACGACCTACACCGAACTGAGATACCTACAGCGTGAGC
TATGAGAAAGCGCCACGCTTCCCGAAGGGAGAAAGGCGGACAGGTATCCGGTAAGCGGCAGGGTCGGAAC
AGGAGAGCGCACGAGGGAGCTTCCAGGGGGAAACGCCTGGTATCTTTATAGTCCTGTCGGGTTTCGCCAC
CTCTGACTTGAGCGTCGATTTTTGTGATGCTCGTCAGGGGGGCGGAGCCTATGGAAAAACGCCAGCAACG
CGGCCTTTTTACGGTTCCTGGCCTTTTGCTGGCCTTTTGCTCACATGTTCTTTCCTGCGTTATCCCCTGA
TTCTGTGGATAACCGTATTACCGCCTTTGAGTGAGCTGATACCGCTCGCCGCAGCCGAACGACCGAGCGC
AGCGAGTCAGTGAGCGAGGAAGCGGAAGAGCGCCTGATGCGGTATTTTCTCCTTACGCATCTGTGCGGTA
TTTCACACCGCATATATGGTGCACTCTCAGTACAATCTGCTCTGATGCCGCATAGTTAAGCCAGTATACA
CTCCGCTATCGCTACGTGACTGGGTCATGGCTGCGCCCCGACACCCGCCAACACCCGCTGACGCGCCCTG
ACGGGCTTGTCTGCTCCCGGCATCCGCTTACAGACAAGCTGTGACCGTCTCCGGGAGCTGCATGTGTCAG
AGGTTTTCACCGTCATCACCGAAACGCGCGAGGCAGCTGCGGTAAAGCTCATCAGCGTGGTCGTGAAGCG
ATTCACAGATGTCTGCCTGTTCATCCGCGTCCAGCTCGTTGAGTTTCTCCAGAAGCGTTAATGTCTGGCT
TCTGATAAAGCGGGCCATGTTAAGGGCGGTTTTTTCCTGTTTGGTCACTGATGCCTCCGTGTAAGGGGGA
TTTCTGTTCATGGGGGTAATGATACCGATGAAACGAGAGAGGATGCTCACGATACGGGTTACTGATGATG
AACATGCCCGGTTACTGGAACGTTGTGAGGGTAAACAACTGGCGGTATGGATGCGGCGGGACCAGAGAAA
AATCACTCAGGGTCAATGCCAGCGCTTCGTTAATACAGATGTAGGTGTTCCACAGGGTAGCCAGCAGCAT
CCTGCGATGCAGATCCGGAACATAATGGTGCAGGGCGCTGACTTCCGCGTTTCCAGACTTTACGAAACAC
GGAAACCGAAGACCATTCATGTTGTTGCTCAGGTCGCAGACGTTTTGCAGCAGCAGTCGCTTCACGTTCG
CTCGCGTATCGGTGATTCATTCTGCTAACCAGTAAGGCAACCCCGCCAGCCTAGCCGGGTCCTCAACGAC
AGGAGCACGATCATGCGCACCCGTGGGGCCGCCATGCCGGCGATAATGGCCTGCTTCTCGCCGAAACGTT
TGGTGGCGGGACCAGTGACGAAGGCTTGAGCGAGGGCGTGCAAGATTCCGAATACCGCAAGCGACAGGCC
GATCATCGTCGCGCTCCAGCGAAAGCGGTCCTCGCCGAAAATGACCCAGAGCGCTGCCGGCACCTGTCCT
ACGAGTTGCATGATAAAGAAGACAGTCATAAGTGCGGCGACGATAGTCATGCCCCGCGCCCACCGGAAGG
AGCTGACTGGGTTGAAGGCTCTCAAGGGCATCGGTCGAGATCCCGGTGCCTAATGAGTGAGCTAACTTAC
ATTAATTGCGTTGCGCTCACTGCCCGCTTTCCAGTCGGGAAACCTGTCGTGCCAGCTGCATTAATGAATC
GGCCAACGCGCGGGGAGAGGCGGTTTGCGTATTGGGCGCCAGGGTGGTTTTTCTTTTCACCAGTGAGACG
GGCAACAGCTGATTGCCCTTCACCGCCTGGCCCTGAGAGAGTTGCAGCAAGCGGTCCACGCTGGTTTGCC
CCAGCAGGCGAAAATCCTGTTTGATGGTGGTTAACGGCGGGATATAACATGAGCTGTCTTCGGTATCGTC
GTATCCCACTACCGAGATATCCGCACCAACGCGCAGCCCGGACTCGGTAATGGCGCGCATTGCGCCCAGC
GCCATCTGATCGTTGGCAACCAGCATCGCAGTGGGAACGATGCCCTCATTCAGCATTTGCATGGTTTGTT
GAAAACCGGACATGGCACTCCAGTCGCCTTCCCGTTCCGCTATCGGCTGAATTTGATTGCGAGTGAGATA
TTTATGCCAGCCAGCCAGACGCAGACGCGCCGAGACAGAACTTAATGGGCCCGCTAACAGCGCGATTTGC
TGGTGACCCAATGCGACCAGATGCTCCACGCCCAGTCGCGTACCGTCTTCATGGGAGAAAATAATACTGT
TGATGGGTGTCTGGTCAGAGACATCAAGAAATAACGCCGGAACATTAGTGCAGGCAGCTTCCACAGCAAT
GGCATCCTGGTCATCCAGCGGATAGTTAATGATCAGCCCACTGACGCGTTGCGCGAGAAGATTGTGCACC
GCCGCTTTACAGGCTTCGACGCCGCTTCGTTCTACCATCGACACCACCACGCTGGCACCCAGTTGATCGG
CGCGAGATTTAATCGCCGCGACAATTTGCGACGGCGCGTGCAGGGCCAGACTGGAGGTGGCAACGCCAAT
CAGCAACGACTGTTTGCCCGCCAGTTGTTGTGCCACGCGGTTGGGAATGTAATTCAGCTCCGCCATCGCC
GCTTCCACTTTTTCCCGCGTTTTCGCAGAAACGTGGCTGGCCTGGTTCACCACGCGGGAAACGGTCTGAT
AAGAGACACCGGCATACTCTGCGACATCGTATAACGTTACTGGTTTCACATTCACCACCCTGAATTGACT
CTCTTCCGGGCGCTATCATGCCATACCGCGAAAGGTTTTGCGCCATTCGATGGTGTCCGGGATCTCGACG
CTCTCCCTTATGCGACTCCTGCATTAGGAAGCAGCCCAGTAGTAGGTTGAGGCCGTTGAGCACCGCCGCC
GCAAGGAATGGTGCATGCAAGGAGATGGCGCCCAACAGTCCCCCGGCCACGGGGCCTGCCACCATACCCA
CGCCGAAACAAGCGCTCATGAGCCCGAAGTGGCGAGCCCGATCTTCCCCATCGGTGATGTCGGCGATATA
GGCGCCAGCAACCGCACCTGTGGCGCCGGTGATGCCGGCCACGATGCGTCCGGCGTAGAGGATCGAGATC
TCGATCCCGCGAAATTAATACGACTCACTATAGGGGAATTGTGAGCGGATAACAATTCCCCTCTAGAAAT
AATTTTGTTTAACTTTAAGAAGGAGATATACCATGGGCAGCAGCCATCATCATCATCATCACAGCAGCGG
CCTGGAAGTTCTGTTCCAGGGGCCCCAT
