>Addgene plasmid #49679 | pVRa26_837 | depositor partial sequence | sequence record 74036 | ECF gene
ATGGAAGCCAATATTTTTAGCGATCAGGCATTTCGTGCAGAACTGGGTCAGCATCTGGCACGTCTGTGGC
GTTATGGTCTGCTGCTGAGCCGTAATCGTCATGTTGCAGAAGATCTGGTTCAGGCAACCTGTGTTCGTGC
ACTGGAACGTAGCGGTCAGTATGTTGCAGGCACCCGTATGGATCGTTGGCTGCTGAGTATTCTGCATAGC
ATTTGGCTGAATGAAGTTCGTGCCCGTCGTGTTCGTCAGGGTCAGGGTGTTGCAGATGCAGATAGCCAGC
TGACCTTTGATGGTGAATATGCAGCACAGACCCATGTTATGGCAGCACAGGTTATTCGTCGTGTTGATGC
ACTGCCGGAAACCCAGCGTGAAACCGTTTATCTGGCCTATGTTGAAGGTCTGAGTTATCGTGAAGTTGCC
GAAATTCTGCAGGTTCCGATTGGCACCGTTATGAGCCGTCTGGCAACCGCACGTCTGAAACTGGCAGAAT
ATCCGCCTCTGCAGGCAGTTCCGAATAGTCCGGCAGGCGATCGTCAGTAA
