>Addgene plasmid #49679 | pVRa26_837 | depositor partial sequence | sequence record 74037 | pVRa backbone
GGATCCAAGCTTGCGGCCGCACTCGAGCACCACCACCACCACCACTGAGATCCGGCTGCTAACAAAGCCC
GAAAGGAAGCTGAGTTGGCTGCTGCCACCGCTGAGCAATAACTAGCATAACCCCTTGGGGCCTCTAAACG
GGTCTTGAGGGGTTTTTTGCTGAAAGGAGGAACTATATCCGGATTGGCGAATGGG
[124 nt withheld, positions 196-319]
C
[91 nt withheld, positions 321-411]
A
[49 nt withheld, positions 413-461]
CCTTTGACGTTGGAGTCCACGTTCTTT
[37 nt withheld, positions 489-525]
ACCCTATCTCGGTCTATTCTTTTGATTTATAAGGGATTTTGCCGATTTCGGCCTATTGGTTAAAAAATGA
GCTGATTTAACAAAAATTTAACGCGAATTTTAACAAAATATTAACGTTTACAATTTCAGGTGGCACTTTT
CGGGGAAATGTGCGCGGAACCCCTATTTGTTTATTTTTCTAAATACATTCAAATATGTATCCGCTCATGA
GACAATAACCCTGATAAATGCTTCAATAATATTGAAAAAGGAAGAGTATGAGTATTCAACATTTCCGTGT
CGCCCTTATTCCCTTTTTTGCGGCATTTTGCCTTCCTGTTTTTGCTCACCCAGAAACGCTGGTGAAAGTA
AAAGATGCTGAAGATCAGTTGGGTGCACGAGTGGGTTACATCGAACTGGATCTCAACAGCGGTAAGATCC
TTGAGAGTTTTCGCCCCGAAGAACGTTTTCCAATGATGAGCACTTTTAAAGTTCTGCTATGTGGCGCGGT
ATTATCCCGTATTGACGCCGGGCAAGAGCAACTCGGTCGCCGCATACACTATTCTCAGAATGACTTGGTT
GAGTACTCACCAGTCACAGAAAAGCATCTTACGGATGGCATGACAGTAAGAGAATTATGCAGTGCTGCCA
TAACCATGAGTGATAACACTGCGGCCAACTTACTTCTGACAACGATCGGAGGACCGAAGGAGCTAACCGC
TTTTTTGCACAACATGGGGGATCATGTAACTCGCCTTGATCGTTGGGAACCGGAGCTGAATGAAGCCATA
CCAAACGACGAGCGTGACACCACGATGCCTGCAGCAATGGCAACAACGTTGCGCAAACTATTAACTGGCG
AACTACTTACTCTAGCTTCCCGGCAACAATTAATAGACTGGATGGAGGCGGATAAAGTTGCAGGACCACT
TCTGCGCTCGGCCCTTCCGGCTGGCTGGTTTATTGCTGATAAATCTGGAGCCGGTGAGCGTGGGTCTCGC
GGTATCATTGCAGCACTGGGGCCAGATGGTAAGCCCTCCCGTATCGTAGTTATCTACACGACGGGGAGTC
AGGCAACTATGGATGAACGAAATAGACAGATCGCTGAGATAGGTGCCTCACTGATTAAGCATTGGTAACT
GTCAGACCAAGTTTACTCATATATACTTTAGATTGATTTAAAACTTCATTTTTAATTTAAAAGGATCTAG
GTGAAGATCCTTTTTGATAATCTCATGACCAAAATCCCTTAACGTGAGTTTTCGTTCCACTGAGCGTCAG
ACCCCGTAGAAAAGATCAAAGGATCTTCTTGAGATCCTTTTTTTCTGCGCGTAATCTGCTGCTTGCAAAC
AAAAAAACCACCGCTACCAGCGGTGGTTTGTTTGCCGGATCAAGAGCTACCAACTCTTTTTCCGAAGGTA
ACTGGCTTCAGCAGAGCGCAGATACCAAATACTGTCCTTCTAGTGTAGCCGTAGTTAGGCCACCACTTCA
AGAACTCTGTAGCACCGCCTACATACCTCGCTCTGCTAATCCTGTTACCAGTGGCTGCTGCCAGTGGCGA
TAAGTCGTGTCTTACCGGGTTGGACTCAAGACGATAGTTACCGGATAAGGCGCAGCGGTCGGGCTGAACG
GGGGGTTCGTGCACACAGCCCAGCTTGGAGCGAACGACCTACACCGAACTGAGATACCTACAGCGTGAGC
TATGAGAAAGCGCCACGCTTCCCGAAGGGAGAAAGGCGGACAGGTATCCGGTAAGCGGCAGGGTCGGAAC
AGGAGAGCGCACGAGGGAGCTTCCAGGGGGAAACGCCTGGTATCTTTATAGTCCTGTCGGGTTTCGCCAC
CTCTGACTTGAGCGTCGATTTTTGTGATGCTCGTCAGGGGGGCGGAGCCTATGGAAAAACGCCAGCAACG
CGGCCTTTTTACGGTTCCTGGCCTTTTGCTGGCCTTTTGCTCACATGTTCTTTCCTGCGTTATCCCCTGA
TTCTGTGGATAACCGTATTACCGCCTTTGAGTGAGCTGATACCGCTCGCCGCAGCCGAACGACCGAGCGC
AGCGAGTCAGTGAGCGAGGAAGCGGAAGAGCGCCTGATGCGGTATTTTCTCCTTACGCATCTGTGCGGTA
TTTCACACCGCATATATGGTGCACTCTCAGTACAATCTGCTCTGATGCCGCATAGTTAAGCCAGTATACA
CTCCGCTATCGCTACGTGACTGGGTCATGGCTGCGCCCCGACACCCGCCAACACCCGCTGACGCGCCCTG
ACGGGCTTGTCTGCTCCCGGCATCCGCTTACAGACAAGCTGTGACCGTCTCCGGGAGCTGCATGTGTCAG
AGGTTTTCACCGTCATCACCGAAACGCGCGAGGCAGCTGCGGTAAAGCTCATCAGCGTGGTCGTGAAGCG
ATTCACAGATGTCTGCCTGTTCATCCGCGTCCAGCTCGTTGAGTTTCTCCAGAAGCGTTAATGTCTGGCT
TCTGATAAAGCGGGCCATGTTAAGGGCGGTTTTTTCCTGTTTGGTCACTGATGCCTCCGTGTAAGGGGGA
TTTCTGTTCATGGGGGTAATGATACCGATGAAACGAGAGAGGATGCTCACGATACGGGTTACTGATGATG
AACATGCCCGGTTACTGGAACGTTGTGAGGGTAAACAACTGGCGGTATGGATGCGGCGGGACCAGAGAAA
AATCACTCAGGGTCAATGCCAGCGCTTCGTTAATACAGATGTAGGTGTTCCACAGGGTAGCCAGCAGCAT
CCTGCGATGCAGATCCGGAACATAATGGTGCAGGGCGCTGACTTCCGCGTTTCCAGACTTTACGAAACAC
GGAAACCGAAGACCATTCATGTTGTTGCTCAGGTCGCAGACGTTTTGCAGCAGCAGTCGCTTCACGTTCG
CTCGCGTATCGGTGATTCATTCTGCTAACCAGTAAGGCAACCCCGCCAGCCTAGCCGGGTCCTCAACGAC
AGGAGCACGATCATGCGCACCCGTGGGGCCGCCATGCCGGCGATAATGGCCTGCTTCTCGCCGAAACGTT
TGGTGGCGGGACCAGTGACGAAGGCTTGAGCGAGGGCGTGCAAGATTCCGAATACCGCAAGCGACAGGCC
GATCATCGTCGCGCTCCAGCGAAAGCGGTCCTCGCCGAAAATGACCCAGAGCGCTGCCGGCACCTGTCCT
ACGAGTTGCATGATAAAGAAGACAGTCATAAGTGCGGCGACGATAGTCATGCCCCGCGCCCACCGGAAGG
AGCTGACTGGGTTGAAGGCTCTCAAGGGCATCGGTCGAGATCCCGGTGCCTAATGAGTGAGCTAACTTAC
ATTAATTGCGTTGCGCTCACTGCCCGCTTTCCAGTCGGGAAACCTGTCGTGCCAGCTGCATTAATGAATC
GGCCAACGCGCGGGGAGAGGCGGTTTGCGTATTGGGCGCCAGGGTGGTTTTTCTTTTCACCAGTGAGACG
GGCAACAGCTGATTGCCCTTCACCGCCTGGCCCTGAGAGAGTTGCAGCAAGCGGTCCACGCTGGTTTGCC
CCAGCAGGCGAAAATCCTGTTTGATGGTGGTTAACGGCGGGATATAACATGAGCTGTCTTCGGTATCGTC
GTATCCCACTACCGAGATATCCGCACCAACGCGCAGCCCGGACTCGGTAATGGCGCGCATTGCGCCCAGC
GCCATCTGATCGTTGGCAACCAGCATCGCAGTGGGAACGATGCCCTCATTCAGCATTTGCATGGTTTGTT
GAAAACCGGACATGGCACTCCAGTCGCCTTCCCGTTCCGCTATCGGCTGAATTTGATTGCGAGTGAGATA
TTTATGCCAGCCAGCCAGACGCAGACGCGCCGAGACAGAACTTAATGGGCCCGCTAACAGCGCGATTTGC
TGGTGACCCAATGCGACCAGATGCTCCACGCCCAGTCGCGTACCGTCTTCATGGGAGAAAATAATACTGT
TGATGGGTGTCTGGTCAGAGACATCAAGAAATAACGCCGGAACATTAGTGCAGGCAGCTTCCACAGCAAT
GGCATCCTGGTCATCCAGCGGATAGTTAATGATCAGCCCACTGACGCGTTGCGCGAGAAGATTGTGCACC
GCCGCTTTACAGGCTTCGACGCCGCTTCGTTCTACCATCGACACCACCACGCTGGCACCCAGTTGATCGG
CGCGAGATTTAATCGCCGCGACAATTTGCGACGGCGCGTGCAGGGCCAGACTGGAGGTGGCAACGCCAAT
CAGCAACGACTGTTTGCCCGCCAGTTGTTGTGCCACGCGGTTGGGAATGTAATTCAGCTCCGCCATCGCC
GCTTCCACTTTTTCCCGCGTTTTCGCAGAAACGTGGCTGGCCTGGTTCACCACGCGGGAAACGGTCTGAT
AAGAGACACCGGCATACTCTGCGACATCGTATAACGTTACTGGTTTCACATTCACCACCCTGAATTGACT
CTCTTCCGGGCGCTATCATGCCATACCGCGAAAGGTTTTGCGCCATTCGATGGTGTCCGGGATCTCGACG
CTCTCCCTTATGCGACTCCTGCATTAGGAAGCAGCCCAGTAGTAGGTTGAGGCCGTTGAGCACCGCCGCC
GCAAGGAATGGTGCATGCAAGGAGATGGCGCCCAACAGTCCCCCGGCCACGGGGCCTGCCACCATACCCA
CGCCGAAACAAGCGCTCATGAGCCCGAAGTGGCGAGCCCGATCTTCCCCATCGGTGATGTCGGCGATATA
GGCGCCAGCAACCGCACCTGTGGCGCCGGTGATGCCGGCCACGATGCGTCCGGCGTAGAGGATCGAGATC
TCGATCCCGCGAAATTAATACGACTCACTATAGGGGAATTGTGAGCGGATAACAATTCCCCTCTAGAAAT
AATTTTGTTTAACTTTAAGAAGGAGATATACCATGGGCAGCAGCCATCATCATCATCATCACAGCAGCGG
CCTGGAAGTTCTGTTCCAGGGGCCCCAT
