>Addgene plasmid #49679 | pVRa26_837 | addgene partial sequence | sequence record 77260 | pBRrevBam 5'-GGTGATGTCGGCGATATAGG-3'
CGGTGATGCCGGCCACGATGCGTCCGGCGTAGAGGATCGAGATCTCGATCCCGCGAAATTAATACGACTC
ACTATAGGGGAATTGTGAGCGGATAACAATTCCCCTCTAGAAATAATTTTGTTTAACTTTAAGAAGGAGA
TATACCATGGGCAGCAGCCATCATCATCATCATCACAGCAGCGGCCTGGAAGTTCTGTTCCAGGGGCCCC
ATATGGAAGCCAATATTTTTAGCGATCAGGCATTTCGTGCAGAACTGGGTCAGCATCTGGCACGTCTGTG
GCGTTATGGTCTGCTGCTGAGCCGTAATCGTCATGTTGCAGAAGATCTGGTTCAGGCAACCTGTGTTCGT
GCACTGGAACGTAGCGGTCAGTATGTTGCAGGCACCCGTATGGATCGTTGGCTGCTGAGTATTCTGCATA
GCATTTGGCTGAATGAAGTTCGTGCCCGTCGTGTTCGTCAGGGTCAGGGTGTTGCAGATGCAGATAGCCA
GCTGACCTTTGATGGTGAATATGCAGCACAGACCCATGTTATGGCAGCACAGGTTATTCGTCGTGTTGAT
GCACTGCCGGAAACCCAGCGTGAAACCGTTTATCTGGCCTATGTTGAAGGTCTGAGTTATCGTGAAGTTG
CCGAAATTCTGCAGGTTCCGATTGGCACCGTTATGAGCCGTCTGGCAACCGCACGTCTGAAACTGGCAGA
ATATCCGCCTCTGCAGGCAGTTCCGAATAGTCCGGCAGGCGATCGTCAGTAAGGATCCAAGCTTGCGGCC
GCACTCGAGCACCACCACCACCACCACTGAGATCCGGCTGCTAACAAAGCCCGAAAGGAAGCTGAGTTGG
CTGCTGCCACCGCTGAGCAATAACTAGCATAACCCCTTGGGGCCTCTAAACGGGTCTTGAGGGGTTTTTT
GCTGAAAGGAGGAACTATAT
